Addgene plasmid #70802: pFOSGE_COF1H04
Purpose: Gateway entry clone
Depositing lab: Alexander Stark. Depositing organization: Research Institute of Molecular Pathology (IMP). Publication: Transcriptional regulators form diverse groups with context-dependent regulatory functions. Stampfel G, Kazmar T, Frank O, Wienerroither S, Reiter F, Stark A. Nature. 2015 Nov 9. doi: 10.1038/nature15545. PubMed 26550828.
Backbone
  Vector backbone: pDONR221
  Backbone manufacturer: Invitrogen
  Backbone size w/o insert (bp): 4762
  Vector type: Gateway entry vector
Growth in bacteria
  Bacterial resistance: Kanamycin, 50 μg/mL
  Growth temperature: 37°C
  Growth strain: DH5alpha
  Copy number: High Copy
Gene/Insert
  Gene/Insert name: Eaf6 (alt names: FBgn0035624; CG12756, FBtr0077126)
  Species: D. melanogaster (fly)
  Insert size (bp): 675
  Entrez Gene: Eaf6 (a.k.a. CG12756, dEaf6, Dmel\CG12756)
  Cloning method: Gateway Cloning
  Sequencing primers: 5′ M13-F20; 3′ M13R
Terms and licenses: Academic/Nonprofit Terms; Industry Terms: Not Available to Industry
How to cite: pFOSGE_COF1H04 was a gift from Alexander Stark (Addgene plasmid # 70802 ; http://n2t.net/addgene:70802 ; RRID:Addgene_70802)
