[The description below was written by a language model from this plasmid's Addgene catalogue record.]
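Description:
pFOSGE_COF1H04 is a Gateway entry clone built on the Invitrogen pDONR221 donor backbone and carrying the Drosophila melanogaster gene Eaf6 (also known as CG12756; transcript FBtr0077126) as an insert of about 675 bp. It is a bacterial cloning plasmid rather than an expression vector. It is maintained at high copy number in standard E. coli cloning strains such as DH5alpha and is selected with kanamycin. The insert was introduced by Gateway recombination. In a pDONR221-derived entry clone, this normally means the donor vector's counter-selectable cassette has been replaced by the gene of interest, which is then flanked by attL recombination sites. No feature table is provided, so the exact site arrangement, the boundaries of the insert and the presence or absence of a stop codon cannot be confirmed from the record. M13 forward and reverse primer sites on either side of the insert are listed for sequence verification.

As an entry clone, the plasmid has no recorded promoter, tag or reporter driving Eaf6 expression. Its role is to act as a sequence-verified source from which the Eaf6 insert can be moved by LR recombination into any compatible Gateway destination vector, which then supplies the promoter, fusion partners and host-specific elements. The associated publication is a study of how transcriptional regulators fall into diverse groups with context-dependent regulatory functions. This suggests the clone belongs to a larger collection of fly transcription factor and cofactor inserts assembled for functional testing, although the record does not state which destination vectors or assays were used with this particular clone.
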