>Addgene plasmid #70802 | pFOSGE_COF1H04 | depositor partial sequence | sequence record 126744 | insert
ATGAGCTCGCCAACGAGTAAAAATGTCAGCGAAACGAACGGGAACAAGCCAAAGAAGTCGGCCAAAACGA
GCTCGAATACGAAAGGCGGCTCCATGGACACTCGCGCCGAGTTGGCGGACCTCATCAAGAAGAAGGCCGA
AACATCGGAACAACTGGCCAATCTGGAGCGACAGATCTACGCCTTCGAGGGCTCCTACCTAGAGGACACG
CAGTTGTGCGGAAACATCATCCGAGGCTGGGAGCGCTATCTGACCTCCAACAAGGCCACCAACTCCAAGG
CCGACAAGCGGAATCGCAAGTTCAAGGAGGCCGAGCGCCTGTTCTCCAAGTCCAGCATCACCTCCATGGC
TATATGCAATCCTGAGCGCGCCAGCGAATCGGATTCCATCACAAATGAAGACTCCAGCGACAATCAGATC
TCAATCAATCAGAACACCACAACGGCCCACGACGGAACCACGACAATCAAGAGCACACCGAAAGACGAAA
AGGATTCACCCTCGCATCGCAATGAGGGCAGCGTAGTGAGCGGAATGGTGTCTGGATCTACGAACAGTGG
AGGGAACAAGGATCTCCTCGGCACACCCACTTCGAATACAAAGAGCAAACTATCCACGAACTCCAGTGCG
ACAGCGAAGAAAAGCGGTCACATAAACAAGAAGATTCGACATCGA
