>Addgene plasmid #70802 | pFOSGE_COF1H04 | addgene partial sequence | sequence record 130817 | M13-F20 5'-TGTAAAACGACGGCCAGT-3'
TTTTGACTGATAGTGACCTGTTCGTTGCAACAAATTGATGAGCAATGCTTTTTTATAATGCCAACTTTGT
ACAAAAAAGCAGGCTTCATGAGCTCGCCAACGAGTAAAAATGTCAGCGAAACGAACGGGAACAAGCCAAA
GAAGTCGGCCAAAACGAGCTCGAATACGAAAGGCGGCTCCATGGACACTCGCGCCGAGTTGGCGGACCTC
ATCAAGAAGAAGGCCGAAACATCGGAACAACTGGCCAATCTGGAGCGACAGATCTACGCCTTCGAGGGCT
CCTACCTAGAGGACACGCAGTTGTGCGGAAACATCATCCGAGGCTGGGAGCGCTATCTGACCTCCAACAA
GGCCACCAACTCCAAGGCCGACAAGCGGAATCGCAAGTTCAAGGAGGCCGAGCGCCTGTTCTCCAAGTCC
AGCATCACCTCCATGGCTATATGCAATCCTGAGCGCGCCAGCGAATCGGATTCCATCACAAATGAAGACT
CCAGCGACAATCAGATCTCAATCAATCAGAACACCACAACGGCCCACGACGGAACCACGACAATCAAGAG
CACACCGAAAGACGAAAAGGATTCACCCTCGCATCGCAATGAGGGCAGCGTAGTGAGCGGAATGGTGTCT
GGATCTACGAACAGTGGAGGGAACAAGGATCTCCTCGGCACACCCACTTCGAATACAAAGAGCAAACTAT
CCACGAACTCCAGTGCGACAGC
