>Addgene plasmid #70802 | pFOSGE_COF1H04 | addgene partial sequence | sequence record 130818 | M13-Rev 5'-CAGGAAACAGCTATGACC-3'
ATAATGATTTTATTTTGACTGATAGTGACCTGTTCGTTGCAACAAATTGATAAGCAATGCTTTCTTATAA
TGCCAACTTTGTACAAGAAAGCTGGGTCTCGATGTCGAATCTTCTTGTTTATGTGACCGCTTTTCTTCGC
TGTCGCACTGGAGTTCGTGGATAGTTTGCTCTTTGTATTCGAAGTGGGTGTGCCGAGGAGATCCTTGTTC
CCTCCACTGTTCGTAGATCCAGACACCATTCCGCTCACTACGCTGCCCTCATTGCGATGCGAGGGTGAAT
CCTTTTCGTCTTTCGGTGTGCTCTTGATTGTCGTGGTTCCGTCGTGGGCCGTTGTGGTGTTCTGATTGAT
TGAGATCTGATTGTCGCTGGAGTCTTCATTTGTGATGGAATCCGATTCGCTGGCGCGCTCAGGATTGCAT
ATAGCCATGGAGGTGATGCTGGACTTGGAGAACAGGCGCTCGGCCTCCTTGAACTTGCGATTCCGCTTGT
CGGCCTTGGAGTTGGTGGCCTTGTTGGAGGTCAGATAGCGCTCCCAGCCTCGGATGATGTTTCCGCACAA
CTGCGTGTCCTCTAGGTAGGAGCCCTCGAAGGCGTAGATCTGTCGCTCCAGATTGGCCAGTTGTTCCGAT
GTTTCGGCCTTCTTCTTGATGAGGTCCGCCAACTCGGCGCGAGTGTCCATGGAGCCGCCTTTCGTATTCG
AGCTCGTTTTGGCCGACTTCTTTGGCTTGTTCCCGTTCGTTTCGCTGACATTTTTACTCGTTGGCGAGCT
CATGAAGCCTGC
